Addgene plasmid #173946: pGL3-noSV40-humanEC1.45
Purpose: Firefly luciferase enhancer reporter plasmid.
Depositing lab: Joanna Wysocka. Depositing organization: Stanford University. Publication: Loss of Extreme Long-Range Enhancers in Human Neural Crest Drives a Craniofacial Disorder. Long HK, Osterwalder M, Welsh IC, Hansen K, Davies JOJ, Liu YE, Koska M, Adams AT, Aho R, Arora N, Ikeda K, Williams RM, Sauka-Spengler T, Porteus MH, Mohun T, Dickel DE, Swigut T, Hughes JR, Higgs DR, Visel A, Selleri L, Wysocka J. Cell Stem Cell. 2020 Nov 5;27(5):765-783.e14. doi: 10.1016/j.stem.2020.09.001. Epub 2020 Sep 28. PubMed 32991838.
Backbone
  Vector backbone: pGL3-Promoter, GenBank: U47298.2
  Backbone manufacturer: Promega
  Backbone size w/o insert (bp): 5016
  Vector type: Luciferase
Growth in bacteria
  Bacterial resistance: Ampicillin, 100 μg/mL
  Growth temperature: 37°C
  Growth strain: DH5alpha
  Copy number: High Copy
Gene/Insert
  Gene/Insert name: SOX9 enhancer cluster EC1.45
  Species: H. sapiens (human)
  Insert size (bp): 3528
  Mutation: None
  Promoter: SV40 promoter
  Cloning method: Restriction Enzyme; 5′ cloning site KpnI (unknown if destroyed); 3′ cloning site NheI (unknown if destroyed)
  Sequencing primers: 5′ CGCTCTCCATCAAAACAAAACG; 3′ GAGTTAGGGGCGGGATGG
Terms and licenses: Academic/Nonprofit Terms; Industry Terms: Not Available to Industry
How to cite: pGL3-noSV40-humanEC1.45 was a gift from Joanna Wysocka (Addgene plasmid # 173946 ; http://n2t.net/addgene:173946 ; RRID:Addgene_173946)
