[The description below was written by a language model from this plasmid's Addgene catalogue record and pLannotate feature annotations shown in this document.]
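Description:
pGL3-noSV40-humanEC1.45 is a firefly luciferase enhancer reporter plasmid built on Promega's pGL3-Promoter backbone, intended for transfection into mammalian cells to measure the regulatory activity of a cloned DNA element. It is propagated in E. coli as a high-copy plasmid through its ColE1/pUC-type origin and selected with ampicillin via the β-lactamase gene and its bla promoter. An f1 bacteriophage origin is also present, which allows single-stranded DNA production. The short annotated fragments of large T antigen, a tetracycline resistance gene and lacZα appear to be backbone remnants rather than functional genes.

The insert is the human SOX9 enhancer cluster EC1.45, a roughly 3.5 kb unmutated genomic fragment cloned between the KpnI and NheI sites. With the 5 kb backbone, this accounts for the 8.5 kb sequenced plasmid. The enhancer itself is not annotated in the feature table, but a large unannotated stretch runs from the pause site to the end of the circular record, just upstream of the promoter, and this is consistent with its position. There it can act on the SV40 early promoter, which drives the luc+ firefly luciferase coding sequence, terminated by the SV40 polyadenylation signal. A synthetic poly(A) signal and an RNA polymerase II transcriptional pause site from the human α2 globin gene lie upstream of the cloning region and limit spurious read-through transcription from the backbone into the reporter.

Despite "noSV40" in the name, both the catalogue entry and the annotation list an SV40 promoter, and the record does not explain what the term refers to. The associated publication concerns long-range enhancers in human neural crest and a craniofacial disorder, so the plasmid serves to quantify EC1.45 enhancer activity by luciferase output.
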