Features (pLannotate 1.2.2; 12 found; start..end, strand, type, name):
     28..224     +  promoter       SV40 promoter: SV40 early promoter
    260..1912    +  CDS            luciferase: firefly luciferase; luc+; enhanced luc+ version of the luciferase gene
   1953..2074    -  polyA_signal   SV40 poly(A) signal: SV40 polyadenylation signal
   2097..2165    -  CDS            large T antigen (fragment): large T antigen from SV40 (simian virus 40)
   2187..2319    +  CDS            TcR (fragment): tetracycline efflux protein; tet; confers resistance to tetracycline
   2499..3087    -  rep_origin     ori: high-copy-number ColE1/pMB1/pBR322/pUC origin of replication
   3258..4118    -  CDS            AmpR: β-lactamase; bla; confers resistance to ampicillin, carbenicillin, and related antibiotics
   4119..4223    -  promoter       AmpR promoter: bla
   4250..4678    +  rep_origin     f1 ori (sequence partly withheld): f1 bacteriophage origin of replication; arrow indicates direction of (+) strand synthesis
   4710..4777    -  CDS            lacZα (fragment): LacZα fragment of β-galactosidase; lacZ fragment
   4836..4884    +  polyA_signal   poly(A) signal: synthetic polyadenylation signal
   4898..4989    +  misc_feature   pause site: RNA polymerase II transcriptional pause signal from the human α2 globin gene
>Addgene plasmid #173946 | pGL3-noSV40-humanEC1.45 | addgene full sequence | sequence record 341761 | Addgene NGS Result
GCTAGCCCGGGCTCGAGATCTGCGATCTGCATCTCAATTAGTCAGCAACCATAGTCCCGCCCCTAACTCC
GCCCATCCCGCCCCTAACTCCGCCCAGTTCCGCCCATTCTCCGCCCCATCGCTGACTAATTTTTTTTATT
TATGCAGAGGCCGAGGCCGCCTCGGCCTCTGAGCTATTCCAGAAGTAGTGAGGAGGCTTTTTTGGAGGCC
TAGGCTTTTGCAAAAAGCTTGGCATTCCGGTACTGTTGGTAAAGCCACCATGGAAGACGCCAAAAACATA
AAGAAAGGCCCGGCGCCATTCTATCCGCTGGAAGATGGAACCGCTGGAGAGCAACTGCATAAGGCTATGA
AGAGATACGCCCTGGTTCCTGGAACAATTGCTTTTACAGATGCACATATCGAGGTGGACATCACTTACGC
TGAGTACTTCGAAATGTCCGTTCGGTTGGCAGAAGCTATGAAACGATATGGGCTGAATACAAATCACAGA
ATCGTCGTATGCAGTGAAAACTCTCTTCAATTCTTTATGCCGGTGTTGGGCGCGTTATTTATCGGAGTTG
CAGTTGCGCCCGCGAACGACATTTATAATGAACGTGAATTGCTCAACAGTATGGGCATTTCGCAGCCTAC
CGTGGTGTTCGTTTCCAAAAAGGGGTTGCAAAAAATTTTGAACGTGCAAAAAAAGCTCCCAATCATCCAA
AAAATTATTATCATGGATTCTAAAACGGATTACCAGGGATTTCAGTCGATGTACACGTTCGTCACATCTC
ATCTACCTCCCGGTTTTAATGAATACGATTTTGTGCCAGAGTCCTTCGATAGGGACAAGACAATTGCACT
GATCATGAACTCCTCTGGATCTACTGGTCTGCCTAAAGGTGTCGCTCTGCCTCATAGAACTGCCTGCGTG
AGATTCTCGCATGCCAGAGATCCTATTTTTGGCAATCAAATCATTCCGGATACTGCGATTTTAAGTGTTG
TTCCATTCCATCACGGTTTTGGAATGTTTACTACACTCGGATATTTGATATGTGGATTTCGAGTCGTCTT
AATGTATAGATTTGAAGAAGAGCTGTTTCTGAGGAGCCTTCAGGATTACAAGATTCAAAGTGCGCTGCTG
GTGCCAACCCTATTCTCCTTCTTCGCCAAAAGCACTCTGATTGACAAATACGATTTATCTAATTTACACG
AAATTGCTTCTGGTGGCGCTCCCCTCTCTAAGGAAGTCGGGGAAGCGGTTGCCAAGAGGTTCCATCTGCC
AGGTATCAGGCAAGGATATGGGCTCACTGAGACTACATCAGCTATTCTGATTACACCCGAGGGGGATGAT
AAACCGGGCGCGGTCGGTAAAGTTGTTCCATTTTTTGAAGCGAAGGTTGTGGATCTGGATACCGGGAAAA
CGCTGGGCGTTAATCAAAGAGGCGAACTGTGTGTGAGAGGTCCTATGATTATGTCCGGTTATGTAAACAA
TCCGGAAGCGACCAACGCCTTGATTGACAAGGATGGATGGCTACATTCTGGAGACATAGCTTACTGGGAC
GAAGACGAACACTTCTTCATCGTTGACCGCCTGAAGTCTCTGATTAAGTACAAAGGCTATCAGGTGGCTC
CCGCTGAATTGGAATCCATCTTGCTCCAACACCCCAACATCTTCGACGCAGGTGTCGCAGGTCTTCCCGA
CGATGACGCCGGTGAACTTCCCGCCGCCGTTGTTGTTTTGGAGCACGGAAAGACGATGACGGAAAAAGAG
ATCGTGGATTACGTCGCCAGTCAAGTAACAACCGCGAAAAAGTTGCGCGGAGGAGTTGTGTTTGTGGACG
AAGTACCGAAAGGTCTTACCGGAAAACTCGACGCAAGAAAAATCAGAGAGATCCTCATAAAGGCCAAGAA
GGGCGGAAAGATCGCCGTGTAATTCTAGAGTCGGGGCGGCCGGCCGCTTCGAGCAGACATGATAAGATAC
ATTGATGAGTTTGGACAAACCACAACTAGAATGCAGTGAAAAAAATGCTTTATTTGTGAAATTTGTGATG
CTATTGCTTTATTTGTAACCATTATAAGCTGCAATAAACAAGTTAACAACAACAATTGCATTCATTTTAT
GTTTCAGGTTCAGGGGGAGGTGTGGGAGGTTTTTTAAAGCAAGTAAAACCTCTACAAATGTGGTAAAATC
GATAAGGATCTGGATCCGTCGACCGATGCCCTTGAGAGCCTTCAACCCAGTCAGCTCCTTCCGGTGGGCG
CGGGGCATGACTATCGTCGCCGCACTTATGACTGTCTTCTTTATCATGCAACTCGTAGGACAGGTGCCGG
CAGCGCTCTTCCGCTTCCTCGCTCACTGACTCGCTGCGCTCGGTCGTTCGGCTGCGGCGAGCGGTATCAG
CTCACTCAAAGGCGGTAATACGGTTATCCACAGAATCAGGGGATAACGCAGGAAAGAACATGTGAGCAAA
AGGCCAGCAAAAGGCCAGGAACCGTAAAAAGGCCGCGTTGCTGGCGTTTTTCCATAGGCTCCGCCCCCCT
GACGAGCATCACAAAAATCGACGCTCAAGTCAGAGGTGGCGAAACCCGACAGGACTATAAAGATACCAGG
CGTTTCCCCCTGGAAGCTCCCTCGTGCGCTCTCCTGTTCCGACCCTGCCGCTTACCGGATACCTGTCCGC
CTTTCTCCCTTCGGGAAGCGTGGCGCTTTCTCATAGCTCACGCTGTAGGTATCTCAGTTCGGTGTAGGTC
GTTCGCTCCAAGCTGGGCTGTGTGCACGAACCCCCCGTTCAGCCCGACCGCTGCGCCTTATCCGGTAACT
ATCGTCTTGAGTCCAACCCGGTAAGACACGACTTATCGCCACTGGCAGCAGCCACTGGTAACAGGATTAG
CAGAGCGAGGTATGTAGGCGGTGCTACAGAGTTCTTGAAGTGGTGGCCTAACTACGGCTACACTAGAAGA
ACAGTATTTGGTATCTGCGCTCTGCTGAAGCCAGTTACCTTCGGAAAAAGAGTTGGTAGCTCTTGATCCG
GCAAACAAACCACCGCTGGTAGCGGTGGTTTTTTTGTTTGCAAGCAGCAGATTACGCGCAGAAAAAAAGG
ATCTCAAGAAGATCCTTTGATCTTTTCTACGGGGTCTGACGCTCAGTGGAACGAAAACTCACGTTAAGGG
ATTTTGGTCATGAGATTATCAAAAAGGATCTTCACCTAGATCCTTTTAAATTAAAAATGAAGTTTTAAAT
CAATCTAAAGTATATATGAGTAAACTTGGTCTGACAGTTACCAATGCTTAATCAGTGAGGCACCTATCTC
AGCGATCTGTCTATTTCGTTCATCCATAGTTGCCTGACTCCCCGTCGTGTAGATAACTACGATACGGGAG
GGCTTACCATCTGGCCCCAGTGCTGCAATGATACCGCGAGACCCACGCTCACCGGCTCCAGATTTATCAG
CAATAAACCAGCCAGCCGGAAGGGCCGAGCGCAGAAGTGGTCCTGCAACTTTATCCGCCTCCATCCAGTC
TATTAATTGTTGCCGGGAAGCTAGAGTAAGTAGTTCGCCAGTTAATAGTTTGCGCAACGTTGTTGCCATT
GCTACAGGCATCGTGGTGTCACGCTCGTCGTTTGGTATGGCTTCATTCAGCTCCGGTTCCCAACGATCAA
GGCGAGTTACATGATCCCCCATGTTGTGCAAAAAAGCGGTTAGCTCCTTCGGTCCTCCGATCGTTGTCAG
AAGTAAGTTGGCCGCAGTGTTATCACTCATGGTTATGGCAGCACTGCATAATTCTCTTACTGTCATGCCA
TCCGTAAGATGCTTTTCTGTGACTGGTGAGTACTCAACCAAGTCATTCTGAGAATAGTGTATGCGGCGAC
CGAGTTGCTCTTGCCCGGCGTCAATACGGGATAATACCGCGCCACATAGCAGAACTTTAAAAGTGCTCAT
CATTGGAAAACGTTCTTCGGGGCGAAAACTCTCAAGGATCTTACCGCTGTTGAGATCCAGTTCGATGTAA
CCCACTCGTGCACCCAACTGATCTTCAGCATCTTTTACTTTCACCAGCGTTTCTGGGTGAGCAAAAACAG
GAAGGCAAAATGCCGCAAAAAAGGGAATAAGGGCGACACGGAAATGTTGAATACTCATACTCTTCCTTTT
TCAATATTATTGAAGCATTTATCAGGGTTATTGTCTCATGAGCGGATACATATTTGAATGTATTTAGAAA
AATAAACAAATAGGGGTTCCGCGCACATTTCCCCGAAAAGTGCCACCTG
[124 nt withheld, positions 4250-4373]
C
[91 nt withheld, positions 4375-4465]
A
[49 nt withheld, positions 4467-4515]
CCTTTGACGTTGGAGTCCACGTTCTTT
[37 nt withheld, positions 4543-4579]
ACCCTATCTCGGTCTATTCTTTTGATTTATAAGGGATTTTGCCGATTTCGGCCTATTGGTTAAAAAATGA
GCTGATTTAACAAAAATTTAACGCGAATTTTAACAAAATATTAACGCTTACAATTTGCCATTCGCCATTC
AGGCTGCGCAACTGTTGGGAAGGGCGATCGGTGCGGGCCTCTTCGCTATTACGCCAGCCCAAGCTACCAT
GATAAGTAAGTAATATTAAGGTACGGGAGGTACTTGGAGCGGCCGCAATAAAATATCTTTATTTTCATTA
CATCTGTGTGTTGGTTTTTTGTGTGAATCGATAGTACTAACATACGCTCTCCATCAAAACAAAACGAAAC
AAAACAAACTAGCAAAATAGGCTGTCCCCAGTGCAAGTGCAGGTGCCAGAACATTTCTCTATCGATAGGT
ACCGGACATCCTGATTAAGTGGCAGCGAGAACTTGGAATATCTGATTAAGTTAAAGATCTTGAGATAGGG
ATTATCCTGAATGATCTGGGAGGGGCCCAGTGTGATCATAAGAATCCTTATAAATCAGAGAGGGAGACTG
GAAGGCTAGAGTCAGAGAGATTTGCAGATGCTATGTTGTGGCTTTGAAGATGGAGGAAGGGGCCATGAGC
CAAGGAATGTATTCAGCCCCCAGAAATTAGAAAAGTCAGGGAATAGAATCTGCCCTCGAGCCTCTGGATG
GACCGCTCTTCTGAGGCCTCCATTTTAGCCCATTGCAACCCATTTCAGATTTCTGACTTGAGACCAGTAA
GATAATACATTTGTGTTGTTTTAAGCAGCTGAATTTGAGGTAATTAGTTACAGCTGCAATAGGTAAATTG
ACATTAAATAATATACTTGACGTTAGGCTTCTTTACTGTAACTCACTTCTGGATGGCATGTTGTTGTCTG
TTTTTACCTTTCTCCTTCCCCCCCCCCCAGTTGATCTATTAGGAAATAGAGAACTATCTTCATTTCTGCT
CCTTCTTCCAGGCTTGAATCTACACAACAGGCCACTCCCCAAAATTCCTCTGCTTAATTTAGAGAGCAGG
TTTCAGGGATTCACCTGGGAACAACAGCAGCAGGCACCTGACTCATATTCCTGGCGGAGAGGAAGGGAGG
CCATGTAGCTGCTCTTCCGTGGACGCGGATGCTTCCTGCCTCATAGCCGGGTCGCCTCCGCGCTAACCCC
GTTGAACCTTGCAACCAGCCCCTCTAGAGTGTGGAAGAAAGGAGCATCGACCCAGCCTCAGGTTTCACTT
CTGTTCTAGTTTATCTATCTAACTTAGACCACATGTCTGTGCTTTCAGAAAATTTTCCCATTTTTGAATC
ACTAACAGTACCCTTTATTCTTACTACTGCCAGGGATTCACTATTTTTAAACAGCTTTATTGTCATTTCA
GTAGGATTTGGGGAAGAAAAGGAAGCGAATACATGTGTTCAATCCGTCATGTTGACTTGAAACTGCTGTT
TTAAACTGCTCTCTTTCTACGTATTTGATTCCTTTTGCTCTACCCATCCCCATGTGCCTCTACTTGTCAA
GTATTGGGAGATTATATAGGTTTCTTGTGTTTGTTGTGGTGATCAAAGTTTCTTGGGGCAGCGCCCTCAT
TATCTGTCAGGCCTGGCTTCTATGATTGAGAACAGGTGCAGCCAAGCCTTTGCTCTCCCTACCACTTCTG
TCTGTCAAATAGAAAGCAGGAGGGAGCTTTTCTGTGGGATCTTTCCTTTCCTCTCAATTCTCTTTGCTGG
AGAGCTCTCCAGGATATTGGCAAGGATCTGAATTTGTGGCTGACCAATGGTTCCACATCCTGCCATGGCC
CCCACAAATTTTGCAGTTTTGAGATAGTAGATTTTGATGTGGTTCTGCTGGAGTCATATCTCCCATGTAA
TTTCAATTTAATCAGCTTCCGTTCATGCAGTGAATGATGGGTTCATTTATCTGTGCTTTATTTGTATATG
ATGAAGTAATTTTTTGAAAATTTTATACATAAATGGTAGCATTCCCTTATTTCTAAATCAGATGCTGGGC
TTCTCTCAATCTTTTGTATATTCCTTTGATTATTAGAATTATAGGTGGGTGAATTCAAGATAAGAGTTAC
ACATATGTGCCTGAATTATCACTCACAGACGATCAGATATCTTAATGTAATCAATAATCTTATATCCATT
CTCTTTTTATAAGTAGGTAGGTTAGAATTCAGTTTATCCATTATGACTTCATTTTATAGTTGAATCCTCA
ATTGCATTAGAAGATATAGAGGCCTCACTGTCTATTTGCATGATGCTTTGGTGAATTCTGCTATATTAGG
TTGTTAGGGTCACTGGGGACCAGAATTATTTGAGAAGACTTAGCATGGAGCATGTCATTTCTTAGAACAT
GGCTGTAAATGCTTGTTAAACGTGAGAAAATGGGGCATGTTAGGAAAGCCAGAACTGGAAATAAATCCAA
AAAATTAAATATAGCTGATTCTGGGGAGATAAATCCATTTTTAATGATAGAAGGAAATCTAATAGACAAT
CTAATAGACAAAACATGTTATCTAAAGCTCAAGGCAATAGACAATAAGTGCTATATATATTTAGGGTCCT
AACTCAAAAGTGTGCCAAAAGTGACAGTGGGTAACCAAGAGAGAGATAAAAGATGTCCGGAGGTGTTACA
GATACTTGGAAAAGAAGATACACAAGTAGTTTCAGAATTCTGTCAGCAGGGAGAGAAGGCTCAGGTTTTT
TAGCTGAATAGCAGGAAAGATCAGTCCCAGGGGAAGAGAACTGGCTCTGAATGAAGGAAGTATATATAGG
TACTAGGCCTTGTGGATAGGAAGAGACAATAAGAAGAGCTAGATAATTACAGAATTTTATCTGTCACAAT
ATTGCGTGCTTATAACATCAATAAACTAAAAGTAAAATCACAAAACCACCAACTTTACAGTAAGCTTCTT
TGCAAATTGTATGGCTTTGTGTTTAATTAAAGCTTACTAACGGGTTGGGCTCAGATAGTTGTACTCAGAA
TACATTTTGACTTCTTTAAGCCTAAGATAAGAATGTTCATCTTCATTTGGATGGCATTTATTACACAAAC
CCAAGAATTCCATGATCATATCAATAAAAATTAGGAGAATTTCATTAGGCACTATAAATAACCCCTTCTC
CTGAGACAAGTAGAGAAGCCCGAGTGAGTAACCAACTGTCCCCAATTGTATTAGCCTTTTAAATAAAGGA
TTCCCAGCAAACATTCAGAAGAAACCATATGCCTTCCAGGGATAGGCAGCTGGAAGAGAGGGAAGAGATT
AATACAGAAAAAAGCTATAGGCCATCCCGATCCTATTCTTCAGTTCCTTTATTGGAGGCATTAAGTTTTA
TTTTATTAACTTCTTTCTTGCCCTTCAAAAGTTGAGGGTGCTCACTCCAGGGCTTGTGGATATCTGCCCC
AGAGAACCTCAGTGCAAAGGTTTGAAATCACAGCTGGCTGTGATTAGAAGGATTGGGAGAGATCAGTGCT
TGATTAACTTTCAGCTGCTATTGGTTTGCCTCAGTTCCTGCAGGAGAATTAATCTGTAGGTTCGAGTAAA
TTTTGGATCTTAATGGATACCAGATACATTGAGCCCACCCAGACCACCAAGATTTTGCAATCCTTTTCCT
CACATTTAAATGGTACAAATGAATTCATTCCTCCTTACTCAGTGAACAGAATAACTCTACCTCAAGGTTT
TTCTCATATAGCATTCACTTGATTTTGCCTTCTTTTCCAAGAAAGTATAGATTCGTTGGGGCAAGGTGCA
TTTTCAGAAGTATGACTTTAATTATTTGCATTCAGAGGCATTTGGGTGAATAACAATGCATCCTGCTCCC
TTTCTCTTAATTTGTGTTTAGTGCACATAAAATTATGCCAGCTCTGTAATCAATAATTTTCATTCTTTTG
CACAAGATTCATCTTCTTCCTCAACTGAATTTATGCCGTCCTAGT
