>Addgene plasmid #173946 | pGL3-noSV40-humanEC1.45 | depositor partial sequence | sequence record 337395 | EC1.45
GGACATCCTGATTAAGTGGCAGCGAGAACTTGGAATATCTGATTAAGTTAAAGATCTTGAGATAGGGATT
ATCCTGAATGATCTGGGAGGGGCCCAGTGTGATCATAAGAATCCTTATAAATCAGAGAGGGAGACTGGAA
GGCTAGAGTCAGAGAGATTTGCAGATGCTATGTTGTGGCTTTGAAGATGGAGGAAGGGGCCATGAGCCAA
GGAATGTATTCAGCCCCCAGAAATTAGAAAAGTCAGGGAATAGAATCTGCCCTCGAGCCTCTGGATGGAC
CGCTCTTCTGAGGCCTCCATTTTAGCCCATTGCAACCCATTTCAGATTTCTGACTTGAGACCAGTAAGAT
AATACATTTGTGTTGTTTTAAGCAGCTGAATTTGAGGTAATTAGTTACAGCTGCAATAGGTAAATTGACA
TTAAATAATATACTTGACGTTAGGCTTCTTTACTGTAACTCACTTCTGGATGGCATGTTGTTGTCTGTTT
TTACCTTTCTCCTTCCCCCCCCCCCAGTTGATCTATTAGGAAATAGAGAACTATCTTCATTTCTGCTCCT
TCTTCCAGGCTTGAATCTACACAACAGGCCACTCCCCAAAATTCCTCTGCTTAATTTAGAGAGCAGGTTT
CAGGGATTCACCTGGGAACAACAGCAGCAGGCACCTGACTCATATTCCTGGCGGAGAGGAAGGGAGGCCA
TGTAGCTGCTCTTCCGTGGACGCGGATGCTTCCTGCCTCATAGCCGGGTCGCCTCCGCGCTAACCCCGTT
GAACCTTGCAACCAGCCCCTCTAGAGTGTGGAAGAAAGGAGCATCGACCCAGCCTCAGGTTTCACTTCTG
TTCTAGTTTATCTATCTAACTTAGACCACATGTCTGTGCTTTCAGAAAATTTTCCCATTTTTGAATCACT
AACAGTACCCTTTATTCTTACTACTGCCAGGGATTCACTATTTTTAAACAGCTTTATTGTCATTTCAGTA
GGATTTGGGGAAGAAAAGGAAGCGAATACATGTGTTCAATCCGTCATGTTGACTTGAAACTGCTGTTTTA
AACTGCTCTCTTTCTACGTATTTGATTCCTTTTGCTCTACCCATCCCCATGTGCCTCTACTTGTCAAGTA
TTGGGAGATTATATAGGTTTCTTGTGTTTGTTGTGGTGATCAAAGTTTCTTGGGGCAGCGCCCTCATTAT
CTGTCAGGCCTGGCTTCTATGATTGAGAACAGGTGCAGCCAAGCCTTTGCTCTCCCTACCACTTCTGTCT
GTCAAATAGAAAGCAGGAGGGAGCTTTTCTGTGGGATCTTTCCTTTCCTCTCAATTCTCTTTGCTGGAGA
GCTCTCCAGGATATTGGCAAGGATCTGAATTTGTGGCTGACCAATGGTTCCACATCCTGCCATGGCCCCC
ACAAATTTTGCAGTTTTGAGATAGTAGATTTTGATGTGGTTCTGCTGGAGTCATATCTCCCATGTAATTT
CAATTTAATCAGCTTCCGTTCATGCAGTGAATGATGGGTTCATTTATCTGTGCTTTATTTGTATATGATG
AAGTAATTTTTTGAAAATTTTATACATAAATGGTAGCATTCCCTTATTTCTAAATCAGATGCTGGGCTTC
TCTCAATCTTTTGTATATTCCTTTGATTATTAGAATTATAGGTGGGTGAATTCAAGATAAGAGTTACACA
TATGTGCCTGAATTATCACTCACAGACGATCAGATATCTTAATGTAATCAATAATCTTATATCCATTCTC
TTTTTATAAGTAGGTAGGTTAGAATTCAGTTTATCCATTATGACTTCATTTTATAGTTGAATCCTCAATT
GCATTAGAAGATATAGAGGCCTCACTGTCTATTTGCATGATGCTTTGGTGAATTCTGCTATATTAGGTTG
TTAGGGTCACTGGGGACCAGAATTATTTGAGAAGACTTAGCATGGAGCATGTCATTTCTTAGAACATGGC
TGTAAATGCTTGTTAAACGTGAGAAAATGGGGCATGTTAGGAAAGCCAGAACTGGAAATAAATCCAAAAA
ATTAAATATAGCTGATTCTGGGGAGATAAATCCATTTTTAATGATAGAAGGAAATCTAATAGACAATCTA
ATAGACAAAACATGTTATCTAAAGCTCAAGGCAATAGACAATAAGTGCTATATATATTTAGGGTCCTAAC
TCAAAAGTGTGCCAAAAGTGACAGTGGGTAACCAAGAGAGAGATAAAAGATGTCCGGAGGTGTTACAGAT
ACTTGGAAAAGAAGATACACAAGTAGTTTCAGAATTCTGTCAGCAGGGAGAGAAGGCTCAGGTTTTTTAG
CTGAATAGCAGGAAAGATCAGTCCCAGGGGAAGAGAACTGGCTCTGAATGAAGGAAGTATATATAGGTAC
TAGGCCTTGTGGATAGGAAGAGACAATAAGAAGAGCTAGATAATTACAGAATTTTATCTGTCACAATATT
GCGTGCTTATAACATCAATAAACTAAAAGTAAAATCACAAAACCACCAACTTTACAGTAAGCTTCTTTGC
AAATTGTATGGCTTTGTGTTTAATTAAAGCTTACTAACGGGTTGGGCTCAGATAGTTGTACTCAGAATAC
ATTTTGACTTCTTTAAGCCTAAGATAAGAATGTTCATCTTCATTTGGATGGCATTTATTACACAAACCCA
AGAATTCCATGATCATATCAATAAAAATTAGGAGAATTTCATTAGGCACTATAAATAACCCCTTCTCCTG
AGACAAGTAGAGAAGCCCGAGTGAGTAACCAACTGTCCCCAATTGTATTAGCCTTTTAAATAAAGGATTC
CCAGCAAACATTCAGAAGAAACCATATGCCTTCCAGGGATAGGCAGCTGGAAGAGAGGGAAGAGATTAAT
ACAGAAAAAAGCTATAGGCCATCCCGATCCTATTCTTCAGTTCCTTTATTGGAGGCATTAAGTTTTATTT
TATTAACTTCTTTCTTGCCCTTCAAAAGTTGAGGGTGCTCACTCCAGGGCTTGTGGATATCTGCCCCAGA
GAACCTCAGTGCAAAGGTTTGAAATCACAGCTGGCTGTGATTAGAAGGATTGGGAGAGATCAGTGCTTGA
TTAACTTTCAGCTGCTATTGGTTTGCCTCAGTTCCTGCAGGAGAATTAATCTGTAGGTTCGAGTAAATTT
TGGATCTTAATGGATACCAGATACATTGAGCCCACCCAGACCACCAAGATTTTGCAATCCTTTTCCTCAC
ATTTAAATGGTACAAATGAATTCATTCCTCCTTACTCAGTGAACAGAATAACTCTACCTCAAGGTTTTTC
TCATATAGCATTCACTTGATTTTGCCTTCTTTTCCAAGAAAGTATAGATTCGTTGGGGCAAGGTGCATTT
TCAGAAGTATGACTTTAATTATTTGCATTCAGAGGCATTTGGGTGAATAACAATGCATCCTGCTCCCTTT
CTCTTAATTTGTGTTTAGTGCACATAAAATTATGCCAGCTCTGTAATCAATAATTTTCATTCTTTTGCAC
AAGATTCATCTTCTTCCTCAACTGAATTTATGCCGTCCTAGT
